>Addgene plasmid #224450 | kiCAP-AAV-MyoAAV4C | addgene full sequence | sequence record 446625 | Addgene NGS Result
TCGACACGCGTGGAGGGGTGGAGTCGTGACGTGAATTACGTCATAGGGTTAGGGAGGTCCTGTATTAGAG
GTCACGTGAGTGTTTTGCGACATTTTGCGACACCATGTGGTCACGCTGGGTATTTAAGCCCGAGTGAGCA
CGCAGGGTCTCCATTTTGAAGCGGGAGGTTTGAACGCGCAGCCGCCATGCCGGGGTTTTACGAGATTGTG
ATTAAGGTCCCCAGCGACCTTGACGAGCATCTGCCCGGCATTTCTGACAGCTTTGTGAACTGGGTGGCCG
AGAAGGAATGGGAGTTGCCGCCAGATTCTGACATGGATCTGAATCTGATTGAGCAGGCACCCCTGACCGT
GGCCGAGAAGCTGCAGCGCGACTTTCTGACGGAATGGCGCCGTGTGAGTAAGGCCCCGGAGGCTCTTTTC
TTTGTGCAATTTGAGAAGGGAGAGAGCTACTTCCACATGCACGTGCTCGTGGAAACCACCGGGGTGAAAT
CCATGGTTTTGGGACGTTTCCTGAGTCAGATTCGCGAAAAACTGATTCAGAGAATTTACCGCGGGATCGA
GCCGACTTTGCCAAACTGGTTCGCGGTCACAAAGACCAGAAATGGCGCCGGAGGCGGGAACAAGGTGGTG
GATGAGTGCTACATCCCCAATTACTTGCTCCCCAAAACCCAGCCTGAGCTCCAGTGGGCGTGGACTAATA
TGGAACAGTATTTAAGCGCCTGTTTGAATCTCACGGAGCGTAAACGGTTGGTGGCGCAGCATCTGACGCA
CGTGTCGCAGACGCAGGAGCAGAACAAAGAGAATCAGAATCCCAATTCTGATGCGCCGGTGATCAGATCA
AAAACTTCAGCCAGGTACATGGAGCTGGTCGGGTGGCTCGTGGACAAGGGGATTACCTCGGAGAAGCAGT
GGATCCAGGAGGACCAGGCCTCATACATCTCCTTCAATGCGGCCTCCAACTCGCGGTCCCAAATCAAGGC
TGCCTTGGACAATGCGGGAAAGATTATGAGCCTGACTAAAACCGCCCCCGACTACCTGGTGGGCCAGCAG
CCCGTGGAGGACATTTCCAGCAATCGGATTTATAAAATTTTGGAACTAAACGGGTACGATCCCCAATATG
CGGCTTCCGTCTTTCTGGGATGGGCCACGAAAAAGTTCGGCAAGAGGAACACCATCTGGCTGTTTGGGCC
TGCAACTACCGGGAAGACCAACATCGCGGAGGCCATAGCCCACACTGTGCCCTTCTACGGGTGCGTAAAC
TGGACCAATGAGAACTTTCCCTTCAACGACTGTGTCGACAAGATGGTGATCTGGTGGGAGGAGGGGAAGA
TGACCGCCAAGGTCGTGGAGTCGGCCAAAGCCATTCTCGGAGGAAGCAAGGTGCGCGTGGACCAGAAATG
CAAGTCCTCGGCCCAGATAGACCCGACTCCCGTGATCGTCACCTCCAACACCAACATGTGCGCCGTGATT
GACGGGAACTCAACGACCTTCGAACACCAGCAGCCGTTGCAAGACCGGATGTTCAAATTTGAACTCACCC
GCCGTCTGGATCATGACTTTGGGAAGGTCACCAAGCAGGAAGTCAAAGACTTTTTCCGGTGGGCAAAGGA
TCACGTGGTTGAGGTGGAGCATGAATTCTACGTCAAAAAGGGTGGAGCCAAGAAAAGACCCGCCCCCAGT
GACGCAGATATAAGTGAGCCCAAACGGGTGCGCGAGTCAGTTGCGCAGCCATCGACGTCAGACGCGGAAG
CTTCGATCAACTACGCGGACAGGTACCAAAACAAATGTTCTCGTCACGTGGGCATGAATCTGATGCTGTT
TCCCTGCAGACAATGCGAGAGACTGAATCAGAATTCAAATATCTGCTTCACTCACGGTGTCAAAGACTGT
TTAGAGTGCTTTCCCGTGTCAGAATCTCAACCCGTTTCTGTCGTCAAAAAGGCGTATCAGAAACTGTGCT
ACATTCATCACATCATGGGAAAGGTGCCAGACGCTTGCACTGCTTGCGACCTGGTCAATGTGGACTTGGA
TGACTGTGTTTCTGAACAATAAATGACTTAAACCAGGTATTGCTGCCGATGGTTATCTTCCAGATTGGCT
CGAGGACAACCTTAGTGAACTAGTGCCACCATGAGTCGGCTGGATAAATCTAAAGTCATAAACGGCGCTC
TGGAATTACTCAATGAAGTCGGTATCGAAGGCCTGACGACAAGGAAACTCGCTCAAAAGCTGGGAGTTGA
GCAGCCTACCCTGTACTGGCACGTGAAGAACAAGCGGGCCCTGCTCGATGCCCTGGCCATCGAGATGCTG
GACAGGCATCATACCCACTTCTGCCCCCTGGAAGGCGAGTCATGGCAAGACTTTCTGCGGAACAACGCCA
AGTCATTCCGCTGTGCTCTCCTCTCACATCGCGACGGGGCTAAAGTGCATCTCGGCACCCGCCCAACAGA
GAAACAGTACGAAACCCTGGAAAATCAGCTCGCGTTCCTGTGTCAGCAAGGCTTCTCCCTGGAGAACGCA
CTGTACGCTCTGTCCGCCGTGGGCCACTTTACACTGGGCTGCGTATTGGAGGAACAGGAGCATCAAGTAG
CAAAAGAGGAAAGAGAGACACCTACCACCGATTCTATGCCCCCACTTCTGAGACAAGCAATTGAGCTGTT
CGACCGGCAGGGAGCCGAACCTGCCTTCCTTTTCGGCCTGGAACTAATCATATGTGGCCTGGAGAAACAG
CTAAAGTGCGAAAGCGGCGGGCCGGCCGACGCCCTTGACGATTTTGACTTAGACATGCTCCCAGCCGATG
CCCTTGACGACTTTGACCTTGATATGCTGCCTGCTGACGCTCTTGACGATTTTGACCTTGACATGCTCCC
CGGGTAAATGCATGAATTCGATCTAGAGGGCCCTATTCTATAGTGTCACCTAAATGCTAGAGCTCGCTGA
TCAGCCTCGACTGTGCCTTCTAGTTGCCAGCCATCTGTTGTTTGCCCCTCCCCCGTGCCTTCCTTGACCC
TGGAAGGTGCCACTCCCACTGTCCTTTCCTAATAAAATGAGGAAATTGCATCGCATTGTCTGAGTAGGTG
TCATTCTATTCTGGGGGGTGGGGTGGGGCAGGACAGCAAGGGGGAGGATTGGGAAGACAATAGCAGGCAT
GCTGGGGATGCGGTGGGCTCTATGGCTTCTGAGGCGGAAAGAACCAGCTGGGGCTCGAATCAAGCTATCA
AGTGCCACCTGACGTCTCCCTATCAGTGATAGAGAAGTCGACACGTCTCGAGCTCCCTATCAGTGATAGA
GAAGGTACGTCTAGAACGTCTCCCTATCAGTGATAGAGAAGTCGACACGTCTCGAGCTCCCTATCAGTGA
TAGAGAAGGTACGTCTAGAACGTCTCCCTATCAGTGATAGAGAAGTCGACACGTCTCGAGCTCCCTATCA
GTGATAGAGAAGGTACGTCTAGAACGTCTCCCTATCAGTGATAGAGAAGTCGACACGTCTCGAGCTCCCT
ATCAGTGATAGAGAAGGTACCCCCTATATAAGCAGAGAGATCTGTTCAAATTTGAACTGACTAAGCGGCT
CCCGCCAGATTTTGGCAAGATTACTAAGCAGGAAGTCAAGGACTTTTTTGCTTGGGCAAAGGTCAATCAG
GTGCCGGTGACTCACGAGTTTAAAGTTCCCAGGGAATTGGCGGGAACTAAAGGGGCGGAGAAATCTCTAA
AACGCCCACTGGGTGACGTCACCAATACTAGCTATAAAAGTCTGGAGAAGCGGGCCAGGCTCTCATTTGT
TCCCGAGACGCCTCGCAGTTCAGACGTGACTGTTGATCCCGCTCCTCTGCGACCGCTAGCTTCGATCAAC
TACGCGGACAGGTACCAAAACAAATGTTCTCGTCACGTGGGCATGAATCTGATGCTGTTTCCCTGCAGAC
AATGCGAGAGACTGAATCAGAATTCAAATATCTGCTTCACTCACGGTGTCAAAGACTGTTTAGAGTGCTT
TCCCGTGTCAGAATCTCAACCCGTTTCTGTCGTCAAAAAGGCGTATCAGAAACTGTGCTACATTCATCAC
ATCATGGGAAAGGTGCCAGACGCTTGCACTGCTTGCGACCTGGTCAATGTGGACTTGGATGACTGTGTTT
CTGAACAATAAATGACTTAAACCAGGTATGGCTGCCGATGGTTATCTTCCAGATTGGCTCGAGGACAACC
TTAGTGAAGGAATTCGCGAGTGGTGGGCTTTGAAACCTGGAGCCCCTCAACCCAAGGCAAATCAACAACA
TCAAGACAACGCTCGAGGTCTTGTGCTTCCGGGTTACAAATACCTTGGACCCGGCAACGGACTCGACAAG
GGGGAGCCGGTCAACGCAGCAGACGCGGCGGCCCTCGAGCACGACAAGGCCTACGACCAGCAGCTCAAGG
CCGGAGACAACCCGTACCTCAAGTACAACCACGCCGACGCCGAGTTCCAGGAGCGGCTCAAAGAAGATAC
GTCTTTTGGGGGCAACCTCGGGCGAGCAGTCTTCCAGGCCAAAAAGAGGCTTCTTGAACCTCTTGGTCTG
GTTGAGGAAGCGGCTAAGACGGCTCCTGGAAAGAAGAGGCCTGTAGAGCAGTCTCCTCAGGAACCGGACT
CCTCCGCGGGTATTGGCAAATCGGGTGCACAGCCCGCTAAAAAGAGACTCAATTTCGGTCAGACTGGCGA
CACAGAGTCAGTCCCAGACCCTCAACCAATCGGAGAACCTCCCGCAGCCCCCTCAGGTGTGGGATCTCTT
ACAATGGCTTCAGGTGGTGGCGCACCAGTGGCAGACAATAACGAAGGTGCCGATGGAGTGGGTAGTTCCT
CGGGAAATTGGCATTGCGATTCCCAATGGCTGGGGGACAGAGTCATCACCACCAGCACCCGAACCTGGGC
CCTGCCCACCTACAACAATCACCTCTACAAGCAAATCTCCAACAGCACATCTGGAGGATCTTCAAATGAC
AACGCCTACTTCGGCTACAGCACCCCCTGGGGGTATTTTGACTTCAACAGATTCCACTGCCACTTCTCAC
CACGTGACTGGCAGCGACTCATCAACAACAACTGGGGATTCCGGCCTAAGCGACTCAACTTCAAGCTCTT
CAACATTCAGGTCAAAGAGGTTACGGACAACAATGGAGTCAAGACCATCGCCAATAACCTTACCAGCACG
GTCCAGGTCTTCACGGACTCAGACTATCAGCTCCCGTACGTGCTCGGGTCGGCTCACGAGGGCTGCCTCC
CGCCGTTCCCAGCGGACGTTTTCATGATTCCTCAGTACGGGTATCTGACGCTTAATGATGGAAGCCAGGC
CGTGGGTCGTTCGTCCTTTTACTGCCTGGAATATTTCCCGTCGCAAATGCTAAGAACGGGTAACAACTTC
CAGTTCAGCTACGAGTTTGAGAACGTACCTTTCCATAGCAGCTACGCTCACAGCCAAAGCCTGGACCGAC
TAATGAATCCACTCATCGACCAATACTTGTACTATCTCTCAAAGACTATTAACGGTTCTGGACAGAATCA
ACAAACGCTAAAATTCAGTGTGGCCGGACCCAGCAACATGGCTGTCCAGGGAAGAAACTACATACCTGGA
CCCAGCTACCGACAACAACGTGTCTCAACCACTGTGACTCAAAACAACAACAGCGAATTTGCTTGGCCTG
GAGCTTCTTCTTGGGCTCTCAATGGACGTAATAGCTTGATGAATCCTGGACCTGCTATGGCCAGCCACAA
AGAAGGAGAGGACCGTTTCTTTCCTTTGTCTGGATCTTTAATTTTTGGCAAACAAGGAACTGGAAGAGAC
AACGTGGATGCGGACAAAGTCATGATAACCAACGAAGAAGAAATTAAAACTACTAACCCGGTAGCAACGG
AGTCCTATGGACAAGTGGCCACAAACCACCAGCAGGAGCGGAGAGGAGACTATACGAGTATGGCACAGGC
GCAGACCGGCTGGGTTCAAAACCAAGGAATACTTCCGGGTATGGTTTGGCAGGACAGAGATGTGTACCTG
CAAGGACCCATTTGGGCCAAAATTCCTCACACGGACGGCAACTTTCACCCTTCTCCGCTGATGGGAGGGT
TTGGAATGAAGCACCCGCCTCCTCAGATCCTCATCAAAAACACACCTGTACCTGCGGATCCTCCAACGGC
CTTCAACAAGGACAAGCTGAACTCTTTCATCACCCAGTATTCTACTGGCCAAGTCAGCGTGGAGATCGAG
TGGGAGCTGCAGAAGGAAAACAGCAAGCGCTGGAACCCGGAGATCCAGTACACTTCCAACTATTACAAGT
CTAATAATGTTGAATTTGCTGTTAATACTGAAGGTGTATATAGTGAACCCCGCCCCATTGGCACCAGATA
CCTGACTCGTAATCTGTAATTGCTTGTTAATCAATAAACCGTTTAATTCGTTTCAGTTGAACTTTGGTCT
CTGCGTATTTCTTTCTTATCTAGTTTCCATGGCTACGTAGATAAGTAGCATGGCGGGTTAATCATTAACT
ACAGATATCCATCACACTGGCGGCCGCTCGACTAGAGCGGCCGCCACCGCGGTGGAGCTCCAGCTTTTGT
TCCCTTTAGTGAGGGTTAATTGCGCGCTTGGCGTAATCATGGTCATAGCTGTTTCCTGTGTGAAATTGTT
ATCCGCTCACAATTCCACACAACATACGAGCCGGAAGCATAAAGTGTAAAGCCTGGGGTGCCTAATGAGT
GAGCTAACTCACATTAATTGCGTTGCGCTCACTGCCCGCTTTCCAGTCGGGAAACCTGTCGTGCCAGCTG
CATTAATGAATCGGCCAACGCGCGGGGAGAGGCGGTTTGCGTATTGGGCGCTCTTCCGCTTCCTCGCTCA
CTGACTCGCTGCGCTCGGTCGTTCGGCTGCGGCGAGCGGTATCAGCTCACTCAAAGGCGGTAATACGGTT
ATCCACAGAATCAGGGGATAACGCAGGAAAGAACATGTGAGCAAAAGGCCAGCAAAAGGCCAGGAACCGT
AAAAAGGCCGCGTTGCTGGCGTTTTTCCATAGGCTCCGCCCCCCTGACGAGCATCACAAAAATCGACGCT
CAAGTCAGAGGTGGCGAAACCCGACAGGACTATAAAGATACCAGGCGTTTCCCCCTGGAAGCTCCCTCGT
GCGCTCTCCTGTTCCGACCCTGCCGCTTACCGGATACCTGTCCGCCTTTCTCCCTTCGGGAAGCGTGGCG
CTTTCTCATAGCTCACGCTGTAGGTATCTCAGTTCGGTGTAGGTCGTTCGCTCCAAGCTGGGCTGTGTGC
ACGAACCCCCCGTTCAGCCCGACCGCTGCGCCTTATCCGGTAACTATCGTCTTGAGTCCAACCCGGTAAG
ACACGACTTATCGCCACTGGCAGCAGCCACTGGTAACAGGATTAGCAGAGCGAGGTATGTAGGCGGTGCT
ACAGAGTTCTTGAAGTGGTGGCCTAACTACGGCTACACTAGAAGAACAGTATTTGGTATCTGCGCTCTGC
TGAAGCCAGTTACCTTCGGAAAAAGAGTTGGTAGCTCTTGATCCGGCAAACAAACCACCGCTGGTAGCGG
TGGTTTTTTTGTTTGCAAGCAGCAGATTACGCGCAGAAAAAAAGGATCTCAAGAAGATCCTTTGATCTTT
TCTACGGGGTCTGACGCTCAGTGGAACGAAAACTCACGTTAAGGGATTTTGGTCATGAGATTATCAAAAA
GGATCTTCACCTAGATCCTTTTAAATTAAAAATGAAGTTTTAAATCAATCTAAAGTATATATGAGTAAAC
TTGGTCTGACAGTTAGAAAAACTCATCGAGCATCAAATGAAACTGCAATTTATTCATATCAGGATTATCA
ATACCATATTTTTGAAAAAGCCGTTTCTGTAATGAAGGAGAAAACTCACCGAGGCAGTTCCATAGGATGG
CAAGATCCTGGTATCGGTCTGCGATTCCGACTCGTCCAACATCAATACAACCTATTAATTTCCCCTCGTC
AAAAATAAGGTTATCAAGTGAGAAATCACCATGAGTGACGACTGAATCCGGTGAGAATGGCAAAAGTTTA
TGCATTTCTTTCCAGACTTGTTCAACAGGCCAGCCATTACGCTCGTCATCAAAATCACTCGCATCAACCA
AACCGTTATTCATTCGTGATTGCGCCTGAGCGAGACGAAATACGCGATCGCTGTTAAAAGGACAATTACA
AACAGGAATCGAATGCAACCGGCGCAGGAACACTGCCAGCGCATCAACAATATTTTCACCTGAATCAGGA
TATTCTTCTAATACCTGGAATGCTGTTTTTCCGGGGATCGCAGTGGTGAGTAACCATGCATCATCAGGAG
TACGGATAAAATGCTTGATGGTCGGAAGAGGCATAAATTCCGTCAGCCAGTTTAGTCTGACCATCTCATC
TGTAACATCATTGGCAACGCTACCTTTGCCATGTTTCAGAAACAACTCTGGCGCATCGGGCTTCCCATAC
AAGCGATAGATTGTCGCACCTGATTGCCCGACATTATCGCGAGCCCATTTATACCCATATAAATCAGCAT
CCATGTTGGAATTTAATCGCGGCCTCGACGTTTCCCGTTGAATATGGCTCATACTCTTCCTTTTTCAATA
TTATTGAAGCATTTATCAGGGTTATTGTCTCATGAGCGGATACATATTTGAATGTATTTAGAAAAATAAA
CAAATAGGGGTTCCGCGCACATTTCCCCGAAAAGTGCCACCTAAATTGTAAGCGTTAATATTTTGTTAAA
ATTCGCGTTAAATTTTTGTTAAATCAGCTCATTTTTTAACCAATAGGCCGAAATCGGCAAAATCCCTTAT
AAATCAAAAGAATAGACCGAGATAGGGT
[37 nt withheld, positions 8849-8885]
AAAGAACGTGGACTCCAACGTCAAAGG
[49 nt withheld, positions 8913-8961]
T
[91 nt withheld, positions 8963-9053]
G
[124 nt withheld, positions 9055-9178]
CCCATTCGCCATTCAGGCTGCGCAACTGTTGGGAAGGGCGATCGGTGCGGGCCTCTTCGCTATTACGCCA
GCTGGCGAAAGGGGGATGTGCTGCAAGGCGATTAAGTTGGGTAACGCCAGGGTTTTCCCAGTCACGACGT
TGTAAAACGACGGCCAGTGAGCGCGCGTAATACGACTCACTATAGGGCGAATTGGGTACCGGGCCCCCCC
TCGATCGAGG
Features (pLannotate 1.2.2; 29 found; start..end, strand, type, name):
    187..2049    +  CDS            Rep78: REP78_AAV2S - Experimental evidence at protein level: Swiss-Prot protein existence level 1. Plays an essential role in the initiation of viral DNA synthesis. Binds specifically to an inverted terminal repeat element (ITR) on the 3' and 5' ends of the viral DNA, where it cleaves a site specifically to generate a priming site for initiation of the synthesis of a complementary strand. Plays also a role as transcriptional regulator, DNA helicase and as key factors in site-specific integration of the viral genome. Regulates host PKA activity by interacting with host PRKX as a mechanism of interferi
   2152..2828    +  CDS            rtTA3 (fragment): reverse tetracycline transactivator 3 activates expression from Tet-responsive promoters in the presence of doxycycline
   2758..2868    +  CDS            VP48: 3 tandem repeats of the minimal activation domain of herpes simplex virus VP16 (Cheng et al., 2013)
   2907..2925    -  promoter       SP6 promoter: promoter for bacteriophage SP6 RNA polymerase
   2951..3175    +  polyA_signal   bGH poly(A) signal: bovine growth hormone polyadenylation signal
   3179..3200    +  promoter       SV40 promoter (fragment): SV40 enhancer and early promoter
   3236..3256    +  promoter       tight TRE promoter (fragment): Tet-responsive promoter PTight, consisting of seven tet operator sequences followed by the minimal CMV promoter
   3273..3293    +  promoter       tight TRE promoter (fragment): Tet-responsive promoter PTight, consisting of seven tet operator sequences followed by the minimal CMV promoter
   3310..3330    +  promoter       tight TRE promoter (fragment): Tet-responsive promoter PTight, consisting of seven tet operator sequences followed by the minimal CMV promoter
   3347..3367    +  promoter       tight TRE promoter (fragment): Tet-responsive promoter PTight, consisting of seven tet operator sequences followed by the minimal CMV promoter
   3384..3404    +  promoter       tight TRE promoter (fragment): Tet-responsive promoter PTight, consisting of seven tet operator sequences followed by the minimal CMV promoter
   3421..3441    +  promoter       tight TRE promoter (fragment): Tet-responsive promoter PTight, consisting of seven tet operator sequences followed by the minimal CMV promoter
   3458..3478    +  promoter       tight TRE promoter (fragment): Tet-responsive promoter PTight, consisting of seven tet operator sequences followed by the minimal CMV promoter
   3495..3515    +  promoter       tight TRE promoter (fragment): Tet-responsive promoter PTight, consisting of seven tet operator sequences followed by the minimal CMV promoter
   3521..4138    +  CDS            Rep52 (fragment): REP52_AAV2S - Experimental evidence at protein level: Swiss-Prot protein existence level 1. Plays a critical role during packaging of viral DNA into empty capsids, where they are thought to be part of the packaging motor complex. The single stranded genomic DNA is packaged in a 3' to 5' direction and requires the association between viral DNA and Rep40. Regulates host PKA activity by interacting with host PRKX as a mechanism to interfere with helper virus propagation and to promote its own replication. From Adeno-associated virus 2 (isolate Srivastava/1982) (AAV-2).
   4158..6386    +  CDS            VP1: CAPSD_AAV2S - Experimental evidence at protein level: Swiss-Prot protein existence level 1. Capsid protein self-assembles to form an icosahedral capsid with a T=1 symmetry, about 22 nm in diameter, and consisting of 60 copies of three size variants of the capsid protein VP1, VP2 and VP3 which differ in their N-terminus. The capsid encapsulates the genomic ssDNA. Binds to host cell heparan sulfate and uses host ITGA5-ITGB1 as coreceptor on the cell surface to provide virion attachment to target cell. This attachment induces virion internalization predominantly through clathrin-dependent endocyt
   6542..6570    -  misc_feature   MCS (fragment): pBluescript multiple cloning site
   6583..6601    -  promoter       T3 promoter: promoter for bacteriophage T3 RNA polymerase
   6646..6662    -  protein_bind   lac operator: The lac repressor binds to the lac operator to inhibit transcription in E. coli. This inhibition can be relieved by adding lactose or isopropyl-β-D-thiogalactopyranoside (IPTG). lac repressor encoded by lacI
   6670..6700    -  promoter       lac promoter: promoter for the E. coli lac operon
   6715..6736    -  protein_bind   CAP binding site: CAP binding activates transcription in the presence of cAMP. E. coli catabolite activator protein
   6749..6841    -  CDS            lacI (fragment): lac repressor; lacI; The lac repressor binds to the lac operator to inhibit transcription in E. coli. This inhibition can be relieved by adding lactose or isopropyl-β-D-thiogalactopyranoside (IPTG).
   7024..7612    -  rep_origin     ori: high-copy-number ColE1/pMB1/pBR322/pUC origin of replication
   7783..8592    -  CDS            KanR: aminoglycoside phosphotransferase; aph(3')-Ia; confers resistance to kanamycin in bacteria or G418 (Geneticin®) in eukaryotes
   8593..8697    -  promoter       AmpR promoter: bla
   8750..9178    -  rep_origin     f1 ori (sequence partly withheld): f1 bacteriophage origin of replication; arrow indicates direction of (+) strand synthesis
   9183..9338    -  CDS            lacZα (fragment): LacZα fragment of β-galactosidase; lacZ fragment
   9346..9364    +  promoter       T7 promoter: promoter for bacteriophage T7 RNA polymerase
   9373..9392    -  misc_feature   MCS (fragment): pBluescript multiple cloning site
