>Addgene plasmid #224450 | kiCAP-AAV-MyoAAV4C Sequencing Result | analyzer sequence | sequence record 445534
TCGACACGCGTGGAGGGGTGGAGTCGTGACGTGAATTACGTCATAGGGTTAGGGAGGTCCTGTATTAGAG
GTCACGTGAGTGTTTTGCGACATTTTGCGACACCATGTGGTCACGCTGGGTATTTAAGCCCGAGTGAGCA
CGCAGGGTCTCCATTTTGAAGCGGGAGGTTTGAACGCGCAGCCGCCATGCCGGGGTTTTACGAGATTGTG
ATTAAGGTCCCCAGCGACCTTGACGAGCATCTGCCCGGCATTTCTGACAGCTTTGTGAACTGGGTGGCCG
AGAAGGAATGGGAGTTGCCGCCAGATTCTGACATGGATCTGAATCTGATTGAGCAGGCACCCCTGACCGT
GGCCGAGAAGCTGCAGCGCGACTTTCTGACGGAATGGCGCCGTGTGAGTAAGGCCCCGGAGGCTCTTTTC
TTTGTGCAATTTGAGAAGGGAGAGAGCTACTTCCACATGCACGTGCTCGTGGAAACCACCGGGGTGAAAT
CCATGGTTTTGGGACGTTTCCTGAGTCAGATTCGCGAAAAACTGATTCAGAGAATTTACCGCGGGATCGA
GCCGACTTTGCCAAACTGGTTCGCGGTCACAAAGACCAGAAATGGCGCCGGAGGCGGGAACAAGGTGGTG
GATGAGTGCTACATCCCCAATTACTTGCTCCCCAAAACCCAGCCTGAGCTCCAGTGGGCGTGGACTAATA
TGGAACAGTATTTAAGCGCCTGTTTGAATCTCACGGAGCGTAAACGGTTGGTGGCGCAGCATCTGACGCA
CGTGTCGCAGACGCAGGAGCAGAACAAAGAGAATCAGAATCCCAATTCTGATGCGCCGGTGATCAGATCA
AAAACTTCAGCCAGGTACATGGAGCTGGTCGGGTGGCTCGTGGACAAGGGGATTACCTCGGAGAAGCAGT
GGATCCAGGAGGACCAGGCCTCATACATCTCCTTCAATGCGGCCTCCAACTCGCGGTCCCAAATCAAGGC
TGCCTTGGACAATGCGGGAAAGATTATGAGCCTGACTAAAACCGCCCCCGACTACCTGGTGGGCCAGCAG
CCCGTGGAGGACATTTCCAGCAATCGGATTTATAAAATTTTGGAACTAAACGGGTACGATCCCCAATATG
CGGCTTCCGTCTTTCTGGGATGGGCCACGAAAAAGTTCGGCAAGAGGAACACCATCTGGCTGTTTGGGCC
TGCAACTACCGGGAAGACCAACATCGCGGAGGCCATAGCCCACACTGTGCCCTTCTACGGGTGCGTAAAC
TGGACCAATGAGAACTTTCCCTTCAACGACTGTGTCGACAAGATGGTGATCTGGTGGGAGGAGGGGAAGA
TGACCGCCAAGGTCGTGGAGTCGGCCAAAGCCATTCTCGGAGGAAGCAAGGTGCGCGTGGACCAGAAATG
CAAGTCCTCGGCCCAGATAGACCCGACTCCCGTGATCGTCACCTCCAACACCAACATGTGCGCCGTGATT
GACGGGAACTCAACGACCTTCGAACACCAGCAGCCGTTGCAAGACCGGATGTTCAAATTTGAACTCACCC
GCCGTCTGGATCATGACTTTGGGAAGGTCACCAAGCAGGAAGTCAAAGACTTTTTCCGGTGGGCAAAGGA
TCACGTGGTTGAGGTGGAGCATGAATTCTACGTCAAAAAGGGTGGAGCCAAGAAAAGACCCGCCCCCAGT
GACGCAGATATAAGTGAGCCCAAACGGGTGCGCGAGTCAGTTGCGCAGCCATCGACGTCAGACGCGGAAG
CTTCGATCAACTACGCGGACAGGTACCAAAACAAATGTTCTCGTCACGTGGGCATGAATCTGATGCTGTT
TCCCTGCAGACAATGCGAGAGACTGAATCAGAATTCAAATATCTGCTTCACTCACGGTGTCAAAGACTGT
TTAGAGTGCTTTCCCGTGTCAGAATCTCAACCCGTTTCTGTCGTCAAAAAGGCGTATCAGAAACTGTGCT
ACATTCATCACATCATGGGAAAGGTGCCAGACGCTTGCACTGCTTGCGACCTGGTCAATGTGGACTTGGA
TGACTGTGTTTCTGAACAATAAATGACTTAAACCAGGTATTGCTGCCGATGGTTATCTTCCAGATTGGCT
CGAGGACAACCTTAGTGAACTAGTGCCACCATGAGTCGGCTGGATAAATCTAAAGTCATAAACGGCGCTC
TGGAATTACTCAATGAAGTCGGTATCGAAGGCCTGACGACAAGGAAACTCGCTCAAAAGCTGGGAGTTGA
GCAGCCTACCCTGTACTGGCACGTGAAGAACAAGCGGGCCCTGCTCGATGCCCTGGCCATCGAGATGCTG
GACAGGCATCATACCCACTTCTGCCCCCTGGAAGGCGAGTCATGGCAAGACTTTCTGCGGAACAACGCCA
AGTCATTCCGCTGTGCTCTCCTCTCACATCGCGACGGGGCTAAAGTGCATCTCGGCACCCGCCCAACAGA
GAAACAGTACGAAACCCTGGAAAATCAGCTCGCGTTCCTGTGTCAGCAAGGCTTCTCCCTGGAGAACGCA
CTGTACGCTCTGTCCGCCGTGGGCCACTTTACACTGGGCTGCGTATTGGAGGAACAGGAGCATCAAGTAG
CAAAAGAGGAAAGAGAGACACCTACCACCGATTCTATGCCCCCACTTCTGAGACAAGCAATTGAGCTGTT
CGACCGGCAGGGAGCCGAACCTGCCTTCCTTTTCGGCCTGGAACTAATCATATGTGGCCTGGAGAAACAG
CTAAAGTGCGAAAGCGGCGGGCCGGCCGACGCCCTTGACGATTTTGACTTAGACATGCTCCCAGCCGATG
CCCTTGACGACTTTGACCTTGATATGCTGCCTGCTGACGCTCTTGACGATTTTGACCTTGACATGCTCCC
CGGGTAAATGCATGAATTCGATCTAGAGGGCCCTATTCTATAGTGTCACCTAAATGCTAGAGCTCGCTGA
TCAGCCTCGACTGTGCCTTCTAGTTGCCAGCCATCTGTTGTTTGCCCCTCCCCCGTGCCTTCCTTGACCC
TGGAAGGTGCCACTCCCACTGTCCTTTCCTAATAAAATGAGGAAATTGCATCGCATTGTCTGAGTAGGTG
TCATTCTATTCTGGGGGGKGGGGKGGGGCAGGACAGCAAGGGGGAGGATTGGGAAGACAATAGCAGGCAT
GCTGGGGATGCGGTGGGCTCTATGGCTTCTGAGGCGGAAAGAACCAGCTGGGGCTCGAATCAAGCTATCA
AGTGCCACCTGACGTCTCCCTATCAGTGATAGAGAAGTCGACACGTCTCGAGCTCCCTATCAGTGATAGA
GAAGGTACGTCTAGAACGTCTCCCTATCAGTGATAGAGAAGTCGACACGTCTCGAGCTCCCTATCAGTGA
TAGAGAAGGTACGTCTAGAACGTCTCCCTATCAGTGATAGAGAAGTCGACACGTCTCGAGCTCCCTATCA
GTGATAGAGAAGGTACGTCTAGAACGTCTCCCTATCAGTGATAGAGAAGTCGACACGTCTCGAGCTCCCT
ATCAGTGATAGAGAAGGTACCCCCTATATAAGCAGAGAGATCTGTTCAAATTTGAACTGACTAAGCGGCT
CCCGCCAGATTTTGGCAAGATTACTAAGCAGGAAGTCAAGGACTTTTTTGCTTGGGCAAAGGTCAATCAG
GTGCCGGTGACTCACGAGTTTAAAGTTCCCAGGGAATTGGCGGGAACTAAAGGGGCGGAGAAATCTCTAA
AACGCCCACTGGGTGACGTCACCAATACTAGCTATAAAAGTCTGGAGAAGCGGGCCAGGCTCTCATTTGT
TCCCGAGACGCCTCGCAGTTCAGACGTGACTGTTGATCCCGCTCCTCTGCGACCGCTAGCTTCGATCAAC
TACGCGGACAGGTACCAAAACAAATGTTCTCGTCACGTGGGCATGAATCTGATGCTGTTTCCCTGCAGAC
AATGCGAGAGACTGAATCAGAATTCAAATATCTGCTTCACTCACGGTGTCAAAGACTGTTTAGAGTGCTT
TCCCGTGTCAGAATCTCAACCCGTTTCTGTCGTCAAAAAGGCGTATCAGAAACTGTGCTACATTCATCAC
ATCATGGGAAAGGTGCCAGACGCTTGCACTGCTTGCGACCTGGTCAATGTGGACTTGGATGACTGTGTTT
CTGAACAATAAATGACTTAAACCAGGTATGGCTGCCGATGGTTATCTTCCAGATTGGCTCGAGGACAACC
TTAGTGAAGGAATTCGCGAGTGGTGGGCTTTGAAACCTGGAGCCCCTCAACCCAAGGCAAATCAACAACA
TCAAGACAACGCTCGAGGTCTTGTGCTTCCGGGTTACAAATACCTTGGACCCGGCAACGGACTCGACAAG
GGGGAGCCGGTCAACGCAGCAGACGCGGCGGCCCTCGAGCACGACAAGGCCTACGACCAGCAGCTCAAGG
CCGGAGACAACCCGTACCTCAAGTACAACCACGCCGACGCCGAGTTCCAGGAGCGGCTCAAAGAAGATAC
GTCTTTTGGGGGCAACCTCGGGCGAGCAGTCTTCCAGGCCAAAAAGAGGCTTCTTGAACCTCTTGGTCTG
GTTGAGGAAGCGGCTAAGACGGCTCCTGGAAAGAAGAGGCCTGTAGAGCAGTCTCCTCAGGAACCGGACT
CCTCCGCGGGTATTGGCAAATCGGGTGCACAGCCCGCTAAAAAGAGACTCAATTTCGGTCAGACTGGCGA
CACAGAGTCAGTCCCAGACCCTCAACCAATCGGAGAACCTCCCGCAGCCCCCTCAGGTGTGGGATCTCTT
ACAATGGCTTCAGGTGGTGGCGCACCAGTGGCAGACAATAACGAAGGTGCCGATGGAGTGGGTAGTTCCT
CGGGAAATTGGCATTGCGATTCCCAATGGCTGGGGGACAGAGTCATCACCACCAGCACCCGAACCTGGGC
CCTGCCCACCTACAACAATCACCTCTACAAGCAAATCTCCAACAGCACATCTGGAGGATCTTCAAATGAC
AACGCCTACTTCGGCTACAGCACCCCCTGGGGGTATTTTGACTTCAACAGATTCCACTGCCACTTCTCAC
CACGTGACTGGCAGCGACTCATCAACAACAACTGGGGATTCCGGCCTAAGCGACTCAACTTCAAGCTCTT
CAACATTCAGGTCAAAGAGGTTACGGACAACAATGGAGTCAAGACCATCGCCAATAACCTTACCAGCACG
GTCCAGGTCTTCACGGACTCAGACTATCAGCTCCCGTACGTGCTCGGGTCGGCTCACGAGGGCTGCCTCC
CGCCGTTCCCAGCGGACGTTTTCATGATTCCTCAGTACGGGTATCTGACGCTTAATGATGGAAGCCAGGC
CGTGGGTCGTTCGTCCTTTTACTGCCTGGAATATTTCCCGTCGCAAATGCTAAGAACGGGTAACAACTTC
CAGTTCAGCTACGAGTTTGAGAACGTACCTTTCCATAGCAGCTACGCTCACAGCCAAAGCCTGGACCGAC
TAATGAATCCACTCATCGACCAATACTTGTACTATCTCTCAAAGACTATTAACGGTTCTGGACAGAATCA
ACAAACGCTAAAATTCAGTGTGGCCGGACCCAGCAACATGGCTGTCCAGGGAAGAAACTACATACCTGGA
CCCAGCTACCGACAACAACGTGTCTCAACCACTGTGACTCAAAACAACAACAGCGAATTTGCTTGGCCTG
GAGCTTCTTCTTGGGCTCTCAATGGACGTAATAGCTTGATGAATCCTGGACCTGCTATGGCCAGCCACAA
AGAAGGAGAGGACCGTTTCTTTCCTTTGTCTGGATCTTTAATTTTTGGCAAACAAGGAACTGGAAGAGAC
AACGTGGATGCGGACAAAGTCATGATAACCAACGAAGAAGAAATTAAAACTACTAACCCGGTAGCAACGG
AGTCCTATGGACAAGTGGCCACAAACCACCAGCAGGAGCGGAGAGGAGACTATACGAGTATGGCACAGGC
GCAGACCGGCTGGGTTCAAAACCAAGGAATACTTCCGGGTATGGTTTGGCAGGACAGAGATGTGTACCTG
CAAGGACCCATTTGGGCCAAAATTCCTCACACGGACGGCAACTTTCACCCTTCTCCGCTGATGGGAGGGT
TTGGAATGAAGCACCCGCCTCCTCAGATCCTCATCAAAAACACACCTGTACCTGCGGATCCTCCAACGGC
CTTCAACAAGGACAAGCTGAACTCTTTCATCACCCAGTATTCTACTGGCCAAGTCAGCGTGGAGATCGAG
TGGGAGCTGCAGAAGGAAAACAGCAAGCGCTGGAACCCGGAGATCCAGTACACTTCCAACTATTACAAGT
CTAATAATGTTGAATTTGCTGTTAATACTGAAGGTGTATATAGTGAACCCCGCCCCATTGGCACCAGATA
CCTGACTCGTAATCTGTAATTGCTTGTTAATCAATAAACCGTTTAATTCGTTTCAGTTGAACTTTGGTCT
CTGCGTATTTCTTTCTTATCTAGTTTCCATGGCTACGTAGATAAGTAGCATGGCGGGTTAATCATTAACT
ACAGATATCCATCACACTGGCGGCCGCTCGRCTAGAGCGGCCGCCACCGCGGTGGAGCTCCAGCTTTTGT
TCCCTTTAGTGAGGGTTAATTGCGCGCTTGGCGTAATCATGGTCATAGCTGTTTCCTGTGTGAAATTGTT
ATCCGCTCACAATTCCACACAACATACGAGCCGGAAGCATAAAGTGTAAAGCCTGGGGTGCCTAATGAGT
GAGCTAACTCACATTAATTGCGTTGCGCTCACTGCCCGCTTTCCAGTCGGGAAACCTGTCGTGCCAGCTG
CATTAATGAATCGGCCAACGCGCGGGGAGAGGCGGKTTGCGKRTTGGGCGCYCTTCCGCTTCCTCGCTCM
CTGACTCGCTGCGCTCGGTCGTTCGGCTGCGGCGAGCGGTATCAGCTCACTCAAAGGCGGTAATACGGTT
ATCCACAGAATCAGGGGATAACGCAGGAAAGAACATGTGAGCAAAAGGCCAGCAAAAGGCCAGGAACCGT
AAAAAGGCCGCGTTGCTGGCGTTTTTCCATAGGCTCCGCCCCCCTGACGAGCATCACAAAAATCGACGCT
CAAGTCAGAGGTGGCGAAACCCGACAGGACTATAAAGATACCAGGCGTTTCCCCCTGGAAGCTCCCTCGT
GCGCTCTCCTGTTCCGACCCTGCCGCTTACCGGATACCTGTCCGCCTTTCTCCCTTCGGGAAGCGTGGCG
CTTTCTCATAGCTCACGCTGTAGGTATCTCAGTTCGGTGTAGGTCGTTCGCTCCAAGCTGGGCTGTGTGC
ACGAACCCCCCGTTCAGCCCGACCGCTGCGCCTTATCCGGTAACTATCGTCTTGAGTCCAACCCGGTAAG
ACACGACTTATCGCCACTGGCAGCAGCCACTGGTAACAGGATTAGCAGAGCGAGGTATGTAGGCGGTGCT
ACAGAGTTCTTGAAGTGGTGGCCTAACTACGGCTACACTAGAAGAACAGTATTTGGTATCTGCGCTCTGC
TGAAGCCAGTTACCTTCGGAAAAAGAGTTGGTAGCTCTTGATCCGGCAAACAAACCACCGCTGGTAGCGG
TGGTTTTTTTGTTTGCAAGCAGCAGATTACGCGCAGAAAAAAAGGATCTCAAGAAGATCCTTTGATCTTT
TCTACGGGGTCTGACGCTCAGTGGAACGAAAACTCACGTTAAGGGATTTTGGTCATGAGATTATCAAAAA
GGATCTTCACCTAGATCCTTTTAAATTAAAAATGAAGTTTTAAATCAATCTAAAGTATATATGAGTAAAC
TTGGTCTGACAGTTAGAAAAACTCATCGAGCATCAAATGAAACTGCAATTTATTCATATCAGGATTATCA
ATACCATATTTTTGAAAAAGCCGTTTCTGTAATGAAGGAGAAAACTCACCGAGGCAGTTCCATAGGATGG
CAAGATCCTGGTATCGGTCTGCGATTCCGACTCGTCCAACATCAATACAACCTATTAATTTCCCCTCGTC
AAAAATAAGGTTATCAAGTGAGAAATCACCATGAGTGACGACTGAATCCGGTGAGAATGGCAAAAGTTTA
TGCATTTCTTTCCAGACTTGTTCAACAGGCCAGCCATTACGCTCGTCATCAAAATCACTCGCATCAACCA
AACCGTTATTCATTCGTGATTGCGCCTGAGCGAGACGAAATACGCGATCGCTGTTAAAAGGACAATTACA
AACAGGAATCGAATGCAACCGGCGCAGGAACACTGCCAGCGCATCAACAATATTTTCACCTGAATCAGGA
TATTCTTCTAATACCTGGAATGCTGTTTTTCCGGGGATCGCAGTGGTGAGTAACCATGCATCATCAGGAG
TACGGATAAAATGCTTGATGGTCGGAAGAGGCATAAATTCCGTCAGCCAGTTTAGTCTGACCATCTCATC
TGTAACATCATTGGCAACGCTACCTTTGCCATGTTTCAGAAACAACTCTGGCGCATCGGGCTTCCCATAC
AAGCGATAGATTGTCGCACCTGATTGCCCGACATTATCGCGAGCCCATTTATACCCATATAAATCAGCAT
CCATGTTGGAATTTAATCGCGGCCTCGACGTTTCCCGTTGAATATGGCTCATACTCTTCCTTTTTCAATA
TTATTGAAGCATTTATCAGGGTTATTGTCTCATGAGCGGATACATATTTGAATGTATTTAGAAAAATAAA
CAAATAGGGGTTCCGCGCACATTTCCCCGAAAAGTGCCACCTAAATTGTAAGCGTTAATATTTTGTTAAA
ATTCGCGTTAAATTTTTGTTAAATCAGCTCATTTTTTAACCAATAGGCCGAAATCGGCAAAATCCCTTAT
AAATCAAAAGAATAGACCGAGATAGGGT
[37 nt withheld, positions 8849-8885]
AAAGAACGTGGACTCCAACGTCAAAGG
[49 nt withheld, positions 8913-8961]
T
[91 nt withheld, positions 8963-9053]
G
[67 nt withheld, positions 9055-9121]
YCMCGCTGCGCGYAMCCMCCMCM
[34 nt withheld, positions 9145-9178]
CCCATTCGCCATTCAGGCTGCGCAACTGTTGGGAAGGGCGATCGGTGCGGGCCTCTTCGCTATTACGCCA
GCTGGCGAAAGGGGGATGTGCTGCAAGGCGATTAAGTTGGGTAACGCCAGGGTTTTCCCAGTCACGACGT
TGTAAAACGACGGCCAGTGAGCGCGCGTAATACGACTCACTATAGGGCGAATTGGGTACCGGGCCCCCCC
TCGATCGAGG
Features (pLannotate 1.2.2; 29 found; start..end, strand, type, name):
    187..2049    +  CDS            Rep78: REP78_AAV2S - Experimental evidence at protein level: Swiss-Prot protein existence level 1. Plays an essential role in the initiation of viral DNA synthesis. Binds specifically to an inverted terminal repeat element (ITR) on the 3' and 5' ends of the viral DNA, where it cleaves a site specifically to generate a priming site for initiation of the synthesis of a complementary strand. Plays also a role as transcriptional regulator, DNA helicase and as key factors in site-specific integration of the viral genome. Regulates host PKA activity by interacting with host PRKX as a mechanism of interferi
   2152..2828    +  CDS            rtTA3 (fragment): reverse tetracycline transactivator 3 activates expression from Tet-responsive promoters in the presence of doxycycline
   2758..2868    +  CDS            VP48: 3 tandem repeats of the minimal activation domain of herpes simplex virus VP16 (Cheng et al., 2013)
   2907..2925    -  promoter       SP6 promoter: promoter for bacteriophage SP6 RNA polymerase
   2951..3062    +  polyA_signal   bGH poly(A) signal: bovine growth hormone polyadenylation signal
   3179..3200    +  promoter       SV40 promoter (fragment): SV40 enhancer and early promoter
   3236..3256    +  promoter       tight TRE promoter (fragment): Tet-responsive promoter PTight, consisting of seven tet operator sequences followed by the minimal CMV promoter
   3273..3293    +  promoter       tight TRE promoter (fragment): Tet-responsive promoter PTight, consisting of seven tet operator sequences followed by the minimal CMV promoter
   3310..3330    +  promoter       tight TRE promoter (fragment): Tet-responsive promoter PTight, consisting of seven tet operator sequences followed by the minimal CMV promoter
   3347..3367    +  promoter       tight TRE promoter (fragment): Tet-responsive promoter PTight, consisting of seven tet operator sequences followed by the minimal CMV promoter
   3384..3404    +  promoter       tight TRE promoter (fragment): Tet-responsive promoter PTight, consisting of seven tet operator sequences followed by the minimal CMV promoter
   3421..3441    +  promoter       tight TRE promoter (fragment): Tet-responsive promoter PTight, consisting of seven tet operator sequences followed by the minimal CMV promoter
   3458..3478    +  promoter       tight TRE promoter (fragment): Tet-responsive promoter PTight, consisting of seven tet operator sequences followed by the minimal CMV promoter
   3495..3515    +  promoter       tight TRE promoter (fragment): Tet-responsive promoter PTight, consisting of seven tet operator sequences followed by the minimal CMV promoter
   3521..4138    +  CDS            Rep52 (fragment): REP52_AAV2S - Experimental evidence at protein level: Swiss-Prot protein existence level 1. Plays a critical role during packaging of viral DNA into empty capsids, where they are thought to be part of the packaging motor complex. The single stranded genomic DNA is packaged in a 3' to 5' direction and requires the association between viral DNA and Rep40. Regulates host PKA activity by interacting with host PRKX as a mechanism to interfere with helper virus propagation and to promote its own replication. From Adeno-associated virus 2 (isolate Srivastava/1982) (AAV-2).
   4158..6386    +  CDS            VP1: CAPSD_AAV2S - Experimental evidence at protein level: Swiss-Prot protein existence level 1. Capsid protein self-assembles to form an icosahedral capsid with a T=1 symmetry, about 22 nm in diameter, and consisting of 60 copies of three size variants of the capsid protein VP1, VP2 and VP3 which differ in their N-terminus. The capsid encapsulates the genomic ssDNA. Binds to host cell heparan sulfate and uses host ITGA5-ITGB1 as coreceptor on the cell surface to provide virion attachment to target cell. This attachment induces virion internalization predominantly through clathrin-dependent endocyt
   6542..6570    -  misc_feature   MCS (fragment): pBluescript multiple cloning site
   6583..6601    -  promoter       T3 promoter: promoter for bacteriophage T3 RNA polymerase
   6646..6662    -  protein_bind   lac operator: The lac repressor binds to the lac operator to inhibit transcription in E. coli. This inhibition can be relieved by adding lactose or isopropyl-β-D-thiogalactopyranoside (IPTG). lac repressor encoded by lacI
   6670..6700    -  promoter       lac promoter: promoter for the E. coli lac operon
   6715..6736    -  protein_bind   CAP binding site: CAP binding activates transcription in the presence of cAMP. E. coli catabolite activator protein
   6749..6841    -  CDS            lacI (fragment): lac repressor; lacI; The lac repressor binds to the lac operator to inhibit transcription in E. coli. This inhibition can be relieved by adding lactose or isopropyl-β-D-thiogalactopyranoside (IPTG).
   7024..7612    -  rep_origin     ori: high-copy-number ColE1/pMB1/pBR322/pUC origin of replication
   7783..8592    -  CDS            KanR: aminoglycoside phosphotransferase; aph(3')-Ia; confers resistance to kanamycin in bacteria or G418 (Geneticin®) in eukaryotes
   8593..8697    -  promoter       AmpR promoter: bla
   8723..9178    -  rep_origin     f1 ori (sequence partly withheld): f1 bacteriophage origin of replication; arrow indicates direction of (+) strand synthesis
   9183..9338    -  CDS            lacZα (fragment): LacZα fragment of β-galactosidase; lacZ fragment
   9346..9364    +  promoter       T7 promoter: promoter for bacteriophage T7 RNA polymerase
   9373..9392    -  misc_feature   MCS (fragment): pBluescript multiple cloning site
