[The description below was written by a language model from this plasmid's Addgene catalogue record and pLannotate feature annotations shown in this document.]
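Description:
kiCAP-AAV-MyoAAV4C is a 9.4 kb Rep/Cap helper plasmid used to produce recombinant AAV packaged in the MyoAAV 4C capsid, an engineered variant described as muscle-tropic in mice and macaques. The backbone is recorded as pUC57-Kan. The plasmid is maintained in E. coli through a high-copy ColE1/pUC origin and selected with a kanamycin resistance gene (aph(3')-Ia) driven by the bla promoter. The feature tables also show an f1 origin, lac promoter/operator and lacZα remnants, and T7, T3 and SP6 phage promoters. No ITRs are annotated, as expected for a plasmid that supplies packaging functions in trans and is not itself encapsidated.

The catalogued insert is a synthetic 2.2 kb AAV9 VP1 open reading frame. It carries a seven-residue RGD-containing peptide inserted between amino acids 588 and 589, together with the flanking substitutions S586Q, A587E and Q588R. The automated annotation labels this ORF by homology to AAV2 capsid protein, but the catalogue identifies it as AAV9-derived. The record lists p41 as the cap promoter. This fits the partial AAV2 Rep52-matching sequence directly upstream of VP1, which probably carries the native promoter and intron region.

A full-length AAV2 Rep78 ORF lies further upstream. Between it and the cap region, the annotation detects a tetracycline-transactivator-like coding fragment with VP16 activation repeats, a bGH polyadenylation signal and an array of tet operator repeats. This suggests a transactivator-boosted arrangement for cap expression, although the record does not explain its function. The two sequence records agree apart from minor differences in feature boundaries. The plasmid is typically co-transfected with an ITR-flanked transgene plasmid and adenoviral helper functions to make vectors for muscle-directed gene delivery.
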