Addgene plasmid #224450: kiCAP-AAV-MyoAAV4C
Purpose: Rep/Cap plasmid for the production of MyoAAV 4C, a muscle-tropic AAV capsid in mice and macaques.
Depositing lab: Pardis Sabeti. Depositing organization: Broad Institute. Publication: Directed evolution of a family of AAV capsid variants enabling potent muscle-directed gene delivery across species. Tabebordbar M, Lagerborg KA, Stanton A, King EM, Ye S, Tellez L, Krunnfusz A, Tavakoli S, Widrick JJ, Messemer KA, Troiano EC, Moghadaszadeh B, Peacker BL, Leacock KA, Horwitz N, Beggs AH, Wagers AJ, Sabeti PC. Cell. 2021 Sep 16;184(19):4919-4938.e22. doi: 10.1016/j.cell.2021.08.028. Epub 2021 Sep 9. PubMed 34506722.
Backbone
  Vector backbone: pUC57-Kan
  Vector type: AAV
Growth in bacteria
  Bacterial resistance: Kanamycin, 50 μg/mL
  Growth temperature: 30°C
  Growth strain: NEB Stable
  Copy number: High Copy
Gene/Insert
  Gene/Insert name: AAV9 VP1 modified with 7mer insertion between amino acids 588 and 589 (alt name: MyoAAV 4C)
  Species: Synthetic
  Insert size (bp): 2232
  Mutation: RGDYTSM insert between amino acids 588 and 589 of AAV9 VP1, S586Q, A587E, Q588R
  Promoter: p41
  Cloning method: Gibson Cloning
Terms and licenses: Academic/Nonprofit Terms; Industry Terms: Not Available to Industry
Depositor comments: Insert was cloned via BsiWI (5') and AgeI (3', preserved in cloning) sites
How to cite: kiCAP-AAV-MyoAAV4C was a gift from Pardis Sabeti (Addgene plasmid # 224450 ; http://n2t.net/addgene:224450 ; RRID:Addgene_224450)
