>Addgene plasmid #224450 | kiCAP-AAV-MyoAAV4C | depositor partial sequence | sequence record 439845 | MyoAAV 4C cap
ATGGCTGCCGATGGTTATCTTCCAGATTGGCTCGAGGACAACCTTAGTGAAGGAATTCGCGAGTGGTGGG
CTTTGAAACCTGGAGCCCCTCAACCCAAGGCAAATCAACAACATCAAGACAACGCTCGAGGTCTTGTGCT
TCCGGGTTACAAATACCTTGGACCCGGCAACGGACTCGACAAGGGGGAGCCGGTCAACGCAGCAGACGCG
GCGGCCCTCGAGCACGACAAGGCCTACGACCAGCAGCTCAAGGCCGGAGACAACCCGTACCTCAAGTACA
ACCACGCCGACGCCGAGTTCCAGGAGCGGCTCAAAGAAGATACGTCTTTTGGGGGCAACCTCGGGCGAGC
AGTCTTCCAGGCCAAAAAGAGGCTTCTTGAACCTCTTGGTCTGGTTGAGGAAGCGGCTAAGACGGCTCCT
GGAAAGAAGAGGCCTGTAGAGCAGTCTCCTCAGGAACCGGACTCCTCCGCGGGTATTGGCAAATCGGGTG
CACAGCCCGCTAAAAAGAGACTCAATTTCGGTCAGACTGGCGACACAGAGTCAGTCCCAGACCCTCAACC
AATCGGAGAACCTCCCGCAGCCCCCTCAGGTGTGGGATCTCTTACAATGGCTTCAGGTGGTGGCGCACCA
GTGGCAGACAATAACGAAGGTGCCGATGGAGTGGGTAGTTCCTCGGGAAATTGGCATTGCGATTCCCAAT
GGCTGGGGGACAGAGTCATCACCACCAGCACCCGAACCTGGGCCCTGCCCACCTACAACAATCACCTCTA
CAAGCAAATCTCCAACAGCACATCTGGAGGATCTTCAAATGACAACGCCTACTTCGGCTACAGCACCCCC
TGGGGGTATTTTGACTTCAACAGATTCCACTGCCACTTCTCACCACGTGACTGGCAGCGACTCATCAACA
ACAACTGGGGATTCCGGCCTAAGCGACTCAACTTCAAGCTCTTCAACATTCAGGTCAAAGAGGTTACGGA
CAACAATGGAGTCAAGACCATCGCCAATAACCTTACCAGCACGGTCCAGGTCTTCACGGACTCAGACTAT
CAGCTCCCGTACGTGCTCGGGTCGGCTCACGAGGGCTGCCTCCCGCCGTTCCCAGCGGACGTTTTCATGA
TTCCTCAGTACGGGTATCTGACGCTTAATGATGGAAGCCAGGCCGTGGGTCGTTCGTCCTTTTACTGCCT
GGAATATTTCCCGTCGCAAATGCTAAGAACGGGTAACAACTTCCAGTTCAGCTACGAGTTTGAGAACGTA
CCTTTCCATAGCAGCTACGCTCACAGCCAAAGCCTGGACCGACTAATGAATCCACTCATCGACCAATACT
TGTACTATCTCTCAAAGACTATTAACGGTTCTGGACAGAATCAACAAACGCTAAAATTCAGTGTGGCCGG
ACCCAGCAACATGGCTGTCCAGGGAAGAAACTACATACCTGGACCCAGCTACCGACAACAACGTGTCTCA
ACCACTGTGACTCAAAACAACAACAGCGAATTTGCTTGGCCTGGAGCTTCTTCTTGGGCTCTCAATGGAC
GTAATAGCTTGATGAATCCTGGACCTGCTATGGCCAGCCACAAAGAAGGAGAGGACCGTTTCTTTCCTTT
GTCTGGATCTTTAATTTTTGGCAAACAAGGAACTGGAAGAGACAACGTGGATGCGGACAAAGTCATGATA
ACCAACGAAGAAGAAATTAAAACTACTAACCCGGTAGCAACGGAGTCCTATGGACAAGTGGCCACAAACC
ACCAGCAGGAGCGGAGAGGAGACTATACGAGTATGGCACAGGCGCAGACCGGCTGGGTTCAAAACCAAGG
AATACTTCCGGGTATGGTTTGGCAGGACAGAGATGTGTACCTGCAAGGACCCATTTGGGCCAAAATTCCT
CACACGGACGGCAACTTTCACCCTTCTCCGCTGATGGGAGGGTTTGGAATGAAGCACCCGCCTCCTCAGA
TCCTCATCAAAAACACACCTGTACCTGCGGATCCTCCAACGGCCTTCAACAAGGACAAGCTGAACTCTTT
CATCACCCAGTATTCTACTGGCCAAGTCAGCGTGGAGATCGAGTGGGAGCTGCAGAAGGAAAACAGCAAG
CGCTGGAACCCGGAGATCCAGTACACTTCCAACTATTACAAGTCTAATAATGTTGAATTTGCTGTTAATA
CTGAAGGTGTATATAGTGAACCCCGCCCCATTGGCACCAGATACCTGACTCGTAATCTGTAA
